Addgene plasmid #117769: pPRISM-TagRFP-cmlc2-mRFP
Purpose: Donor for precise CRISPR directed genomic integration using the GeneWeld method
Depositing lab: Jeffrey Essner. Depositing organization: Iowa State University. Publication: Efficient targeted integration directed by short homology in zebrafish and mammalian cells. Wierson WA, Welker JM, Almeida MP, Mann CM, Webster DA, Torrie ME, Weiss TJ, Kambakam S, Vollbrecht MK, Lan M, McKeighan KC, Levey J, Ming Z, Wehmeier A, Mikelson CS, Haltom JA, Kwan KM, Chien CB, Balciunas D, Ekker SC, Clark KJ, Webber BR, Moriarity BS, Solin SL, Carlson DF, Dobbs DL, McGrail M, Essner J. Elife. 2020 May 15;9. pii: 53968. doi: 10.7554/eLife.53968. PubMed 32412410.
Backbone
  Vector backbone: pK
  Backbone manufacturer: Karl J. Clark
  Backbone size w/o insert (bp): 2856
  Vector type: Synthetic Biology
Growth in bacteria
  Bacterial resistance: Kanamycin, 50 μg/mL
  Growth temperature: 30°C
  Growth strain: NEB Stable
  Copy number: High Copy
Gene/Insert
  Gene/Insert name: TagRFP (alt name: RFP)
  Species: D. rerio (zebrafish)
  Insert size (bp): 4000
  Cloning method: Gibson Cloning
  Sequencing primers: 5′ aaaagcaagaaagaaaactagagtgg; 3′ atggctcataacaccccttg
Terms and licenses: Academic/Nonprofit Terms; Industry Terms: Not Available to Industry
Depositor comments: Secondary gene is a cardiac-myosin-light-chain-2 promoter driving NLS-mRFP. Online tools and cloning help available at <www.genesculpt.org/gtaghd/>. May work in additional species beyond those listed. Please note that some discrepancies were found between Addgene's quality control result and the depositor's provided sequence. The depositor noted that these discrepancies do NOT affect plasmid function.
How to cite: pPRISM-TagRFP-cmlc2-mRFP was a gift from Jeffrey Essner (Addgene plasmid # 117769 ; http://n2t.net/addgene:117769 ; RRID:Addgene_117769)
