[The description below was written by a language model from this plasmid's Addgene catalogue record and pLannotate feature annotations shown in this document.]
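Description:
pPRISM-TagRFP-cmlc2-mRFP is a high-copy bacterial plasmid that serves as a donor template for precise CRISPR-directed genomic integration by the GeneWeld method, in which short homology arms flanking a cargo direct targeted knock-in. It is built on the pK backbone, propagated in E. coli through a ColE1/pUC-type origin, and selected with kanamycin (KanR, aminoglycoside phosphotransferase). The full sequenced record is about 6.9 kb, consistent with a roughly 2.9 kb backbone plus a cargo of about 4 kb assembled by Gibson cloning. The record lists zebrafish as the species, and the depositor notes that the plasmid may also work in other species.

The cargo contains two red reporters. The primary one is a P2A peptide followed directly by TagRFP and has no annotated promoter of its own. This arrangement fits an in-frame integration design in which the endogenous locus drives expression and ribosomal skipping at the 2A releases TagRFP as a separate polypeptide, although the record does not spell this out. Just upstream lies a lac promoter/operator and lacZα fragment with T3 and T7 promoters and MCS remnants, probably a cloning region; the homology arm sites themselves are not annotated. The secondary cassette, according to the depositor, is a cardiac myosin light chain 2 (cmlc2) promoter driving NLS-mRFP. The table annotates mRFP1 followed by a bGH polyadenylation signal, but not the promoter or the NLS. Heart-specific red fluorescence would give a locus-independent visual marker for identifying animals carrying the integration. Two reverse-oriented SV40 poly(A) signals lie downstream. Several very short hits (LEU2 and SV40 promoter fragments) are likely incidental matches. The depositor reports sequence discrepancies with the quality-control read that do not affect function.
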