Features (pLannotate 1.2.2; 21 found; start..end, strand, type, name):
    457..475     -  promoter       T7 Φ3.8 promoter (fragment): weak promoter for bacteriophage T7 RNA polymerase
    532..553     +  protein_bind   CAP binding site: CAP binding activates transcription in the presence of cAMP. E. coli catabolite activator protein
    568..598     +  promoter       lac promoter: promoter for the E. coli lac operon
    606..622     +  protein_bind   lac operator: The lac repressor binds to the lac operator to inhibit transcription in E. coli. This inhibition can be relieved by adding lactose or isopropyl-β-D-thiogalactopyranoside (IPTG). lac repressor encoded by lacI
    667..685     +  promoter       T3 promoter: promoter for bacteriophage T3 RNA polymerase
    701..724     +  misc_feature   MCS (fragment): pBluescript multiple cloning site
    733..751     -  promoter       T7 promoter: promoter for bacteriophage T7 RNA polymerase
    759..914     +  CDS            lacZα (fragment): LacZα fragment of β-galactosidase; lacZ fragment
    937..993     +  CDS            P2A: 2A peptide from porcine teschovirus-1 polyprotein Eukaryotic ribosomes fail to insert a peptide bond between the Gly and Pro residues, yielding separate polypeptides.
    999..1710    +  CDS            TagRFP (fragment): monomeric derivative of red fluorescent protein from Entacmaea quadricolor (Merzlyak et al., 2007) mammalian codon-optimized
   2371..2387    +  promoter       LEU2 promoter (fragment): S. cerevisiae LEU2
   3497..4174    +  CDS            mRFP1: monomeric derivative of DsRed (Campbell et al., 2002) mammalian codon-optimized
   4184..4408    +  polyA_signal   bGH poly(A) signal: bovine growth hormone polyadenylation signal
   4412..4429    +  promoter       SV40 promoter (fragment): SV40 enhancer and early promoter
   4478..4559    -  polyA_signal   SV40 poly(A) signal: SV40 polyadenylation signal
   4582..4649    -  CDS            large T antigen (fragment): large T antigen from SV40 (simian virus 40)
   4683..4764    -  polyA_signal   SV40 poly(A) signal: SV40 polyadenylation signal
   4787..4854    -  CDS            large T antigen (fragment): large T antigen from SV40 (simian virus 40)
   5081..5099    +  promoter       T7 promoter: promoter for bacteriophage T7 RNA polymerase
   5386..6195    +  CDS            KanR: aminoglycoside phosphotransferase; aph(3')-Ia; confers resistance to kanamycin in bacteria or G418 (Geneticin®) in eukaryotes
   6338..70      +  rep_origin     ori (across the origin): high-copy-number ColE1/pMB1/pBR322/pUC origin of replication
>Addgene plasmid #117769 | pPRISM-TagRFP-cmlc2-mRFP | addgene full sequence | sequence record 227660 | Addgene NGS Result
CGGGTTTCGCCACCTCTGACTTGAGCGTCGATTTTTGTGATGCTCGTCAGGGGGGCGGAGCCTATGGAAA
AACGCCAGCAACGCGGCCTTTTTACGGTTCCTGGCCTTTTGCTGGCCTTTTGCTCACATGTTCTTTCCTG
CGTTATCCCCTGATTCTGTGGATAACCGTATTACCGCCTTTGAGTGAGCTGATACCGCTCGCCGCAGCCG
AACGACCGAGCGCAGCGAGTCAGTGAGCGAGGAAGCGGAACAGATTTAAATGGTACCGAGCAGAGGTGTA
AAAAGTACTCAAAAATTTTACTCAAGTGAAAGTACAAGTACTTAGGGAAAATTTTACTCAATTAAAAGTA
AAAGTATCTGGCTAGAATCTTACTTGAGTAAAAGTAAAAAAGTACTCCATTAAAATTGTACTTGAGTATT
AAGGAAGTAAAAGTAAAAGCAAGAAAGAAAACTAGAGTGGTCTCCCTTTAGTGAGGGTCAATTGATGGGA
GGCGTTCGGGCCACAGCGGACACGCAGGTGCGCAACGCAATTAATGTGAGTTAGCTCACTCATTAGGCAC
CCCAGGCTTTACACTTTATGCTTCCGGCTCGTATGTTGTGTGGAATTGTGAGCGGATAACAATTTCACAC
AGGAAACAGCTATGACCATGATTACGCCAAGCGCGCAATTAACCCTCACTAAAGGGAACAAAAGCTGGAG
GACCTCGAGGGGGGGCCCGGTACCCAATTCGCCCTATAGTGAGTCGTATTACGCGCGCTCACTGGCCGTC
GTTTTACAACGTCGTGACTGGGAAAACCCTGGCGTTACCCAACTTAATCGCCTTGCAGCACATCCCCCTT
TCGCCAGCTGGCGTAATAGCGAAGAGGCCCGCACCGATCGCCCTTCCCAACAGTTGCGCAGCCTGAATGG
CGAATGGACCTGCCACACTTCCCGGAGCCACGAACTTCTCTCTGTTAAAGCAAGCAGGAGACGTGGAAGA
AAACCCCGGTCCTCTCGAGGTGTCTAAGGGCGAGGAACTGATTAAGGAGAACATGCACATGAAGCTGTAC
ATGGAGGGCACCGTGAACAACCACCACTTCAAGTGCACATCCGAGGGCGAAGGCAAGCCCTACGAGGGCA
CCCAGACCATGAGAATCAAGGTGGTCGAGGGCGGCCCTCTCCCCTTCGCCTTCGACATCCTGGCTACCAG
CTTCATGTACGGCAGCAGAACCTTCATCAACCACACCCAGGGCATCCCCGACTTCTTTAAGCAGTCCTTC
CCTGAGGGCTTCACATGGGAGAGAGTCACCACATACGAAGACGGGGGCGTGCTGACCGCTACCCAGGACA
CCAGCCTCCAGGACGGCTGCCTCATCTACAACGTCAAGATCAGAGGGGTGAACTTCCCATCCAACGGCCC
TGTGATGCAGAAGAAAACACTCGGCTGGGAGGCCAACACCGAGATGCTGTACCCCGCTGACGGCGGCCTG
GAAGGCAGAAGCGACATGGCCCTGAAGCTCGTGGGCGGGGGCCACCTGATCTGCAACTTCAAGACCACAT
ACAGATCCAAGAAACCCGCTAAGAACCTCAAGATGCCCGGCGTCTACTATGTGGACCACAGACTGGAAAG
AATCAAGGAGGCCGACAAAGAGACCTACGTCGAGCAGCACGAGGTGGCTGTGGCCAGATACTGCGACCTC
CCTAGCAAACTGGGGCACAAACTTAATTGAAACTAGTAATTAAGTCTCAGCCACCGTTAACTGAACATGT
CAAAACCTGTGGAGACTGTTGAGATTTGATGTTCTGAAAAGATAAAGCCTATAAATAAAATGTTGCCCAA
ATTTCCTGCCTGATGTTTTTCTTTGTCTTTGCTACATGGCTTTGCTGCTCGGATCGGCTCACTCTGTGTA
TGCCACGTTCACTTTGTACTCTCCTTCTCACGGTAGGTTTATTATTTTTAGATGTGCAGTTAGTTTCTGT
GAAATAACACACCACACACTGATATTGTCTGTGCATTGACTTGGTGAGTGCACATTGTTTTTGATCTTGA
CATATTTATATTTGATTGATCAGGTGAACTGTGTGAATCTAAAGTGCTCCATACAGATGTTCTGCATTGA
AAATATTCTCATTTTATTAGTGGAAGTGAGTGTATGCCACATCCAATCAATTTCAGCAAACACCCCAGTA
TGATTTAATGCAAAAAAATGAAGGTATCAAACACGCATTACTACTTTGCAGTTAAATATTTAACATTTAT
TCCAACACGAAAAAAAGCAGTAAATAACACTTTGACAAACACGTCAGGACATCTTATTTTTGTCACCCTC
ACAGGCAATTTAGTATAATATATTATATATATATATATATCATATAATAATATTCAGTATAATATATATA
TATATATCATATTATAATATTCAGTATAATATAAAACACAAACACATATATGTATAATATAATATAACAT
TTTTATTTATTGAGATGCCTCTATGGACCGTGTTATAAGAAGTAAAGATCAGGAGAAGTAAACATGAAGT
GTAATTATGAATACTGATGTTAAATTAAGCTATGATGAGTTTTCACTGTTAATTTACCATCTCAATTAAA
TGTTGATGCCTCCATGACCAAGTTAAGCAGATGAGACTGAGGACAACTGTAGAAGACAAGATGTTCACTT
TGCTGAATATAGCTGGCTTGACAGTTATCTATGACTCTATAAATATATATATATTTTTTTTTTATAAAAT
GATTTATTTATAACTATATATCCATTTCTCAGACAGGTGCTTCATATCCCTCACTCCCGTAGCTGTCCAT
GCTGGATCTGTCCCCGTTGTTTTTAAAAAGCTAAATAAGTTATTAACATGACTGCATCCAGCGAGCCAAA
CCTGTCTGGTGTACAGCTACCAGAGAAGCTTGAGATCCTAGTCACCGGCGGCATTCATCCATCCTTTTCA
TCCCTCAAATCTCTCATTCACGTCCCCCTCCCCATCTGCACACTTTATCTCATTTTCCACCCTGCTGGAA
TCTGAGCACTTGTGCAGTTATCAGGGCTCCTGTATTTAGGAGGCTCTGGGTGTCCATGTAGGGGACGAAC
AGAAACACTGCAGACCTTTATAGAAGAACAAATGATAAGAGTCCTCATACATAAAGACTCCATTAGAAAC
GTCAGTGACCCAGGAGCCCAGACCAACAGCAAAGCAGACAGTGAAGGATCCACAGCCTGACTAACTCGAC
AAACCCCCCCAAACCTAAGGTGAGTTGATCTTTAAGCTTTTTACATTTTCAGCTCGCATATATCAATTCG
CGCGCATTGTCACACTAGCACCCACTAGCGGTCAGACTGCAGATTGCAGCACGAAACAGGAAGCTGACTC
CACATGGTCACATGCTCACTGAAGTGTTGACTTCCCTGACAGCTGTGCACTTTCTAAACCGGTTTTCTCA
TTCATTTACAGTTCAGCCGGAATTCACCTCGAGACCATGGCTCCAAAGAAGAAGCGTAAGGTAACCATGG
CCTCCTCCGAGGACGTCATCAAGGAGTTCATGCGCTTCAAGGTGCGCATGGAGGGCTCCGTGAACGGCCA
CGAGTTCGAGATCGAGGGCGAGGGCGAGGGCCGCCCCTACGAGGGCACCCAGACCGCCAAGCTGAAGGTG
ACCAAGGGCGGCCCCCTGCCCTTCGCCTGGGACATCCTGTCCCCTCAGTTCCAGTACGGCTCCAAGGCCT
ACGTGAAGCACCCCGCCGACATCCCCGACTACTTGAAGCTGTCCTTCCCCGAGGGCTTCAAGTGGGAGCG
CGTGATGAACTTCGAGGACGGCGGCGTGGTGACCGTGACCCAGGACTCCTCCCTGCAGGACGGCGAGTTC
ATCTACAAGGTGAAGCTGCGCGGCACCAACTTCCCCTCCGACGGCCCCGTAATGCAGAAGAAGACCATGG
GCTGGGAGGCCTCCACCGAGCGGATGTACCCCGAGGACGGCGCCCTGAAGGGCGAGATCAAGATGAGGCT
GAAGCTGAAGGACGGCGGCCACTACGACGCCGAGGTCAAGACCACCTACATGGCCAAGAAGCCCGTGCAG
CTGCCCGGCGCCTACAAGACCGACATCAAGCTGGACATCACCTCCCACAACGAGGACTACACCATCGTGG
AACAGTACGAGCGCGCCGAGGGCCGCCACTCCACCGGCGCCTAAAGCTGTGATCTGTGCCTTCTAGTTGC
CAGCCATCTGTTGTTTGCCCCTCCCCCGTGCCTTCCTTGACCCTGGAAGGTGCCACTCCCACTGTCCTTT
CCTAATAAAATGAGGAAATTGCATCGCATTGTCTGAGTAGGTGTCATTCTATTCTGGGGGGTGGGGTGGG
GCAGGACAGCAAGGGGGAGGATTGGGAAGACAATAGCAGGCATGCTGGGGATGCGGTGGGCTCTATGGCT
TCTGAGGCGGAAAGAACCAAAGGGCGAATTAATTCATTGATGAGTTTGGACAAACCACAACTAGAATGCA
GTGAAAAAAATGCTTTATTTGTGAAATTTGTGATGCTATTGCTTTATTTGTAACCATTATAAGCTGCAAT
AAACAAGTTAACAACAACAATTGCATTCATTTTATGTTTCAGGTTCAGGGGGAGGTGTGGGAGGTTTTTT
AAAGCAAGTAAAACCTCTACAAATGTGGTCATTGATGAGTTTGGACAAACCACAACTAGAATGCAGTGAA
AAAAATGCTTTATTTGTGAAATTTGTGATGCTATTGCTTTATTTGTAACCATTATAAGCTGCAATAAACA
AGTTAACAACAACAATTGCATTCATTTTATGTTTCAGGTTCAGGGGGAGGTGTGGGAGGTTTTTTAAAGC
AAGTAAAACCTCTACAAATGTGGTCATTCAGATCAATTAACCCTCACCCGGGCTAGCGATGCATGGGAGC
TCTGACGTACGTTGTCTAGCAAGGAAGTGAAGAGCTATCCGGATATATATGTATGTTATCATAACTGTAC
TGGCTATGTCAGGTGGTAATGACTGTAACGTTACGTTACTCGTTGTAGGCACGACATTGAATATGCTCTT
CTCCGCTGTGGCCCGAACGCCTCCCGCTAGCGATGGGATCTAATACGACTCACTATAGGGAGACCAAGGG
AAAATAGAATGAAGTGATCTCCAAAAAATAAGTACTTTTTGACTGTAAATAAAATTGTAAGGAGTAAAAA
GTACTTTTTTTTCTAAAAAAATGTAATTAAGTAAAAGTAAAAGTATTGATTTTTAATTGTACTCAAGTAA
AGTAAAAATCCCCAAAAATAATACTTAAGTACAGTAATCAAGTAAAATTACTCAAGTACTTTACACCTCT
GGGATCCAGCTGCATCATGAACAATAAAACTGTCTGCTTACATAAACAGTAATACAAGGGGTGTTATGAG
CCATATTCAACGGGAAACGTCGAGGCCGCGATTAAATTCCAACATGGATGCTGATTTATATGGGTATAAA
TGGGCTCGCGATAATGTCGGGCAATCAGGTGCGACAATCTATCGCTTGTATGGGAAGCCCGATGCGCCAG
AGTTGTTTCTGAAACATGGCAAAGGTAGCGTTGCCAATGATGTTACAGATGAGATGGTCAGACTAAACTG
GCTGACGGAATTTATGCCTCTTCCGACCATCAAGCATTTTATCCGTACTCCTGATGATGCATGGTTACTC
ACCACTGCGATCCCCGGAAAAACAGCATTCCAGGTATTAGAAGAATATCCTGATTCAGGTGAAAATATTG
TTGATGCGCTGGCAGTGTTCCTGCGCCGGTTGCATTCGATTCCTGTTTGTAATTGTCCTTTTAACAGCGA
TCGCGTATTTCGTCTCGCTCAGGCGCAATCACGAATGAATAACGGTTTGGTTGATGCGAGTGATTTTGAT
GACGAGCGTAATGGCTGGCCTGTTGAACAAGTCTGGAAAGAAATGCATAAACTTTTGCCATTCTCACCGG
ATTCAGTCGTCACTCATGGTGATTTCTCACTTGATAACCTTATTTTTGACGAGGGGAAATTAATAGGTTG
TATTGATGTTGGACGAGTCGGAATCGCAGACCGATACCAGGATCTTGCCATCCTATGGAACTGCCTCGGT
GAGTTTTCTCCTTCATTACAGAAACGGCTTTTTCAAAAATATGGTATTGATAATCCTGATATGAATAAAT
TGCAGTTTCATTTGATGCTCGATGAGTTTTTCTAATCAGAATTGGTTAATTGGTTGTAACACTGGCAAAA
AGGATCTAGGTGAAGATCCTTTTTGATAATCTCATGACCAAAATCCCTTAACGTGAGTTTTCGTTCCACT
GAGCGTCAGACCCCGTAGAAAAGATCAAAGGATCTTCTTGAGATCCTTTTTTTCTGCGCGTAATCTGCTG
CTTGCAAACAAAAAAACCACCGCTACCAGCGGTGGTTTGTTTGCCGGATCAAGAGCTACCAACTCTTTTT
CCGAAGGTAACTGGCTTCAGCAGAGCGCAGATACCAAATACTGTTCTTCTAGTGTAGCCGTAGTTAGGCC
ACCACTTCAAGAACTCTGTAGCACCGCCTACATACCTCGCTCTGCTAATCCTGTTACCAGTGGCTGCTGC
CAGTGGCGATAAGTCGTGTCTTACCGGGTTGGACTCAAGACGATAGTTACCGGATAAGGCGCAGCGGTCG
GGCTGAACGGGGGGTTCGTGCACACAGCCCAGCTTGGAGCGAACGACCTACACCGAACTGAGATACCTAC
AGCGTGAGCTATGAGAAAGCGCCACGGTTCCCGAAGGGAGAAAGGCGGACAGGTATCCGGTAAGCGGCAG
GGTCGGAACAGGAGAGCGCACGAGGGAGCTTCCAGGGGGAAACGCCTGGTATCTTTATAGTCCTGT
