>Addgene plasmid #117769 | pPRISM-TagRFP-cmlc2-mRFP | depositor partial sequence | sequence record 222260 | Backbone
TGAAGAGCTATCCGGATATATATGTATGTTATCATAACTGTACTGGCTATGTCAGGTGGTAATGACTGTA
ACGTTACGTTACTCGTTGTAGGCACGACATTGAATATGCTCTTCTCCGCTGTGGCCCGAACGCCTCCCGC
TAGCGATGGGATCTAATACGACTCACTATAGGGAGACCAAGGGAAAATAGAATGAAGTGATCTCCAAAAA
ATAAGTACTTTTTGACTGTAAATAAAATTGTAAGGAGTAAAAAGTACTTTTTTTTCTAAAAAAATGTAAT
TAAGTAAAAGTAAAAGTATTGATTTTTAATTGTACTCAAGTAAAGTAAAAATCCCCAAAAATAATACTTA
AGTACAGTAATCAAGTAAAATTACTCAAGTACTTTACACCTCTGGGATCCAGCTGCATCATGAACAATAA
AACTGTCTGCTTACATAAACAGTAATACAAGGGGTGTTATGAGCCATATTCAACGGGAAACGTCGAGGCC
GCGATTAAATTCCAACATGGATGCTGATTTATATGGGTATAAATGGGCTCGCGATAATGTCGGGCAATCA
GGTGCGACAATCTATCGCTTGTATGGGAAGCCCGATGCGCCAGAGTTGTTTCTGAAACATGGCAAAGGTA
GCGTTGCCAATGATGTTACAGATGAGATGGTCAGACTAAACTGGCTGACGGAATTTATGCCTCTTCCGAC
CATCAAGCATTTTATCCGTACTCCTGATGATGCATGGTTACTCACCACTGCGATCCCCGGAAAAACAGCA
TTCCAGGTATTAGAAGAATATCCTGATTCAGGTGAAAATATTGTTGATGCGCTGGCAGTGTTCCTGCGCC
GGTTGCATTCGATTCCTGTTTGTAATTGTCCTTTTAACAGCGATCGCGTATTTCGTCTCGCTCAGGCGCA
ATCACGAATGAATAACGGTTTGGTTGATGCGAGTGATTTTGATGACGAGCGTAATGGCTGGCCTGTTGAA
CAAGTCTGGAAAGAAATGCATAAACTTTTGCCATTCTCACCGGATTCAGTCGTCACTCATGGTGATTTCT
CACTTGATAACCTTATTTTTGACGAGGGGAAATTAATAGGTTGTATTGATGTTGGACGAGTCGGAATCGC
AGACCGATACCAGGATCTTGCCATCCTATGGAACTGCCTCGGTGAGTTTTCTCCTTCATTACAGAAACGG
CTTTTTCAAAAATATGGTATTGATAATCCTGATATGAATAAATTGCAGTTTCATTTGATGCTCGATGAGT
TTTTCTAATCAGAATTGGTTAATTGGTTGTAACACTGGCAAAAAGGATCTAGGTGAAGATCCTTTTTGAT
AATCTCATGACCAAAATCCCTTAACGTGAGTTTTCGTTCCACTGAGCGTCAGACCCCGTAGAAAAGATCA
AAGGATCTTCTTGAGATCCTTTTTTTCTGCGCGTAATCTGCTGCTTGCAAACAAAAAAACCACCGCTACC
AGCGGTGGTTTGTTTGCCGGATCAAGAGCTACCAACTCTTTTTCCGAAGGTAACTGGCTTCAGCAGAGCG
CAGATACCAAATACTGTTCTTCTAGTGTAGCCGTAGTTAGGCCACCACTTCAAGAACTCTGTAGCACCGC
CTACATACCTCGCTCTGCTAATCCTGTTACCAGTGGCTGCTGCCAGTGGCGATAAGTCGTGTCTTACCGG
GTTGGACTCAAGACGATAGTTACCGGATAAGGCGCAGCGGTCGGGCTGAACGGGGGGTTCGTGCACACAG
CCCAGCTTGGAGCGAACGACCTACACCGAACTGAGATACCTACAGCGTGAGCTATGAGAAAGCGCCACGG
TTCCCGAAGGGAGAAAGGCGGACAGGTATCCGGTAAGCGGCAGGGTCGGAACAGGAGAGCGCACGAGGGA
GCTTCCAGGGGGAAACGCCTGGTATCTTTATAGTCCTGTCGGGTTTCGCCACCTCTGACTTGAGCGTCGA
TTTTTGTGATGCTCGTCAGGGGGGCGGAGCCTATGGAAAAACGCCAGCAACGCGGCCTTTTTACGGTTCC
TGGCCTTTTGCTGGCCTTTTGCTCACATGTTCTTTCCTGCGTTATCCCCTGATTCTGTGGATAACCGTAT
TACCGCCTTTGAGTGAGCTGATACCGCTCGCCGCAGCCGAACGACCGAGCGCAGCGAGTCAGTGAGCGAG
GAAGCGGAACAGATTTAAATGGTACCGAGCAGAGGTGTAAAAAGTACTCAAAAATTTTACTCAAGTGAAA
GTACAAGTACTTAGGGAAAATTTTACTCAATTAAAAGTAAAAGTATCTGGCTAGAATCTTACTTGAGTAA
AAGTAAAAAAGTACTCCATTAAAATTGTACTTGAGTATTAAGGAAGTAAAAGTAAAAGCAAGAAAGAAAA
CTAGAGTGGTCTCCCTTTAGTGAGGGTCAATTGATGGGAGGCGTTCGGGCCACAGCGGACACGCAGGTGC
GCAACGCAATTAATGTGAGTTAGCTCACTCATTAGGCACCCCAGGCTTTACACTTTATGCTTCCGGCTCG
TATGTTGTGTGGAATTGTGAGCGGATAACAATTTCACACAGGAAACAGCTATGACCATGATTACGCCAAG
CGCGCAATTAACCCTCACTAAAGGGAACAAAAGCTGGAGGACCTCGAGGGGGGGCCCGGTACCCAATTCG
CCCTATAGTGAGTCGTATTACGCGCGCTCACTGGCCGTCGTTTTACAACGTCGTGACTGGGAAAACCCTG
GCGTTACCCAACTTAATCGCCTTGCAGCACATCCCCCTTTCGCCAGCTGGCGTAATAGCGAAGAGGCCCG
CACCGATCGCCCTTCCCAACAGTTGCGCAGCCTGAATGGCGAATGGACCTGCCACA
