>Addgene plasmid #117769 | pPRISM-TagRFP-cmlc2-mRFP | depositor partial sequence | sequence record 222261 | Insert
CTTCCCGGAGCCACGAACTTCTCTCTGTTAAAGCAAGCAGGAGACGTGGAAGAAAACCCCGGTCCTCTCG
AGGTGTCTAAGGGCGAGGAACTGATTAAGGAGAACATGCACATGAAGCTGTACATGGAGGGCACCGTGAA
CAACCACCACTTCAAGTGCACATCCGAGGGCGAAGGCAAGCCCTACGAGGGCACCCAGACCATGAGAATC
AAGGTGGTCGAGGGCGGCCCTCTCCCCTTCGCCTTCGACATCCTGGCTACCAGCTTCATGTACGGCAGCA
GAACCTTCATCAACCACACCCAGGGCATCCCCGACTTCTTTAAGCAGTCCTTCCCTGAGGGCTTCACATG
GGAGAGAGTCACCACATACGAAGACGGGGGCGTGCTGACCGCTACCCAGGACACCAGCCTCCAGGACGGC
TGCCTCATCTACAACGTCAAGATCAGAGGGGTGAACTTCCCATCCAACGGCCCTGTGATGCAGAAGAAAA
CACTCGGCTGGGAGGCCAACACCGAGATGCTGTACCCCGCTGACGGCGGCCTGGAAGGCAGAAGCGACAT
GGCCCTGAAGCTCGTGGGCGGGGGCCACCTGATCTGCAACTTCAAGACCACATACAGATCCAAGAAACCC
GCTAAGAACCTCAAGATGCCCGGCGTCTACTATGTGGACCACAGACTGGAAAGAATCAAGGAGGCCGACA
AAGAGACCTACGTCGAGCAGCACGAGGTGGCTGTGGCCAGATACTGCGACCTCCCTAGCAAACTGGGGCA
CAAACTTAATTGAAACTAGTAATTAAGTCTCAGCCACCGTTAACTGAACATGTCAAAACCTGTGGAGACT
GTTGAGATTTGATGTTCTGAAAAGATAAAGCCTATAAATAAAATGTTGCCCAAATTTCCTGCCTGATGTT
TTTCTTTGTCTTTGCTACATGGCTTTGCTGCTCGGATCGGCTCACTCTGTGTATGCCACGTTCACTTTGT
ACTCTCCTTCTCACGGTAGGTTTATTATTTTTAGATGTGCAGTTAGTTTCTGTGAAATAACACACCACAC
ACTGATATTGTCTGTGCATTGACTTGGTGAGTGCACATTGTTTTTGATCTTGACATATTTATATTTGATT
GATCAGGTGAACTGTGTGAATCTAAAGTGCTCCATACAGATGTTCTGCATTGAAAATATTCTCATTTTAT
TAGTGGAAGTGAGTGTATGCCACATCCAATCAATTTCAGCAAACACCCCAGTATGATTTAATGCAAAAAA
ATGAAGGTATCAAACACGCATTACTACTTTGCAGTTAAATATTTAACATTTATTCCAACACGAAAAAAAG
CAGTAAATAACACTTTGACAAACACGTCAGGACATCTTATTTTTGTCACCCTCACAGGCAATTTAGTATA
ATATATTATATATATATATATATCATATAATAATATTCAGTATAATATATATATATATATCATATTATAA
TATTCAGTATAATATAAAACACAAACACATATATGTATAATATAATATAACATTTTTATTTATTGAGATG
CCTCTATGGACCGTGTTATAAGAAGTAAAGATCAGGAGAAGTAAACATGAAGTGTAATTATGAATACTGA
TGTTAAATTAAGCTATGATGAGTTTTCACTGTTAATTTACCATCTCAATTAAATGTTGATGCCTCCATGA
CCAAGTTAAGCAGATGAGACTGAGACAACTGTAGAAGACAAGATGTTCACTTTGCTGAATATAGCTGGCT
TGACAGTTATCTATGACTCTATAAATATATATATATTTTTTTTTTTATAAAATGATTTATTTATAACTAT
ATATCCATTTCTCAGACAGGTGCTTCATATCCCTCACTCCCGTAGCTGTCCATGCTGGATCTGTCCCCGT
TGTTTTTAAAAAGCTAAATAAGTTATTAACATGACTGCATCCAGCGAGCCAAACCTGTCTGGTGTACAGC
TACCAGAGAAGCTTGAGATCCTAGTCACCGGCGGCATTCATCCATCCTTTTCATCCCTCAAATCTCTCAT
TCACGTCCCCCTCCCCATCTGCACACTTTATCTCATTTTCCACCCTGCTGGAATCTGAGCACTTGTGCAG
TTATCAGGGCTCCTGTATTTAGGAGGCTCTGGGTGTCCATGTAGGGGACGAACAGAAACACTGCAGACCT
TTATAGAAGAACAAATGATAAGAGTCCTCATACATAAAGACTCCATTAGAAACGTCAGTGACCCAGGAGC
CCAGACCAACAGCAAAGCAGACAGTGAAGGATCCACAGCCTGACTAACTCGACAAACCCCCCCAAACCTA
AGGTGAGTTGATCTTTAAGCTTTTTACATTTTCAGCTCGCATATATCAATTCGCGCGCATTGTCACACTA
GCACCCACTAGCGGTCAGACTGCAGATTGCAGCACGAAACAGGAAGCTGACTCCACATGGTCACATGCTC
ACTGAAGTGTTGACTTCCCTGACAGCTGTGCACTTTCTAAACCGGTTTTCTCATTCATTTACAGTTCAGC
CGGAATTCACCTCGAGACCATGGCTCCAAAGAAGAAGCGTAAGGTAACCATGGCCTCCTCCGAGGACGTC
ATCAAGGAGTTCATGCGCTTCAAGGTGCGCATGGAGGGCTCCGTGAACGGCCACGAGTTCGAGATCGAGG
GCGAGGGCGAGGGCCGCCCCTACGAGGGCACCCAGACCGCCAAGCTGAAGGTGACCAAGGGCGGCCCCCT
GCCCTTCGCCTGGGACATCCTGTCCCCTCAGTTCCAGTACGGCTCCAAGGCCTACGTGAAGCACCCCGCC
GACATCCCCGACTACTTGAAGCTGTCCTTCCCCGAGGGCTTCAAGTGGGAGCGCGTGATGAACTTCGAGG
ACGGCGGCGTGGTGACCGTGACCCAGGACTCCTCCCTGCAGGACGGCGAGTTCATCTACAAGGTGAAGCT
GCGCGGCACCAACTTCCCCTCCGACGGCCCCGTAATGCAGAAGAAGACCATGGGCTGGGAGGCCTCCACC
GAGCGGATGTACCCCGAGGACGGCGCCCTGAAGGGCGAGATCAAGATGAGGCTGAAGCTGAAGGACGGCG
GCCACTACGACGCCGAGGTCAAGACCACCTACATGGCCAAGAAGCCCGTGCAGCTGCCCGGCGCCTACAA
GACCGACATCAAGCTGGACATCACCTCCCACAACGAGGACTACACCATCGTGGAACAGTACGAGCGCGCC
GAGGGCCGCCACTCCACCGGCGCCTAAAGCTGAGATCTGTGCCTTCTAGTTGCCAGCCATCTGTTGTTTG
CCCCTCCCCCGTGCCTTCCTTGACCCTGGAAGGTGCCACTCCCACTGTCCTTTCCTAATAAAATGAGGAA
ATTGCATCGCATTGTCTGAGTAGGTGTCATTCTATTCTGGGGGGTGGGGTGGGGCAGGACAGCAAGGGGG
AGGATTGGGAAGACAATAGCAGGCATGCTGGGGATGCGGTGGGCTCTATGGCTTCTGAGGCGGAAAGAAC
CAAAGGGCGAATTAATTCATTGATGAGTTTGGACAAACCACAACTAGAATGCAGTGAAAAAAATGCTTTA
TTTGTGAAATTTGTGATGCTATTGCTTTATTTGTAACCATTATAAGCTGCAATAAACAAGTTAACAACAA
CAATTGCATTCATTTTATGTTTCAGGTTCAGGGGGAGGTGTGGGAGGTTTTTTAAAGCAAGTAAAACCTC
TACAAATGTGGTCATTGATGAGTTTGGACAAACCACAACTAGAATGCAGTGAAAAAAATGCTTTATTTGT
GAAATTTGTGATGCTATTGCTTTATTTGTAACCATTATAAGCTGCAATAAACAAGTTAACAACAACAATT
GCATTCATTTTATGTTTCAGGTTCAGGGGGAGGTGTGGGAGGTTTTTTAAAGCAAGTAAAACCTCTACAA
ATGTGGTCATTCAGATCAATTAACCCTCACCCGGGCTAGCGATGCATGGGAGCTCTGACGTACGTTGTCT
AGCAAGGAAG
